Addgene plasmid #238400: eOYW020
Purpose: Strongest TurboRFP constitutive Golden Gate construct
Depositing lab: Richard Murray. Depositing organization: California Institute of Technology. Publication: A DNA Part Library for Reliable Engineering of the Emerging Model Nematode Symbiotic Bacterium Xenorhabdus griffiniae HGB2511. Larsson EM, Wang OY, Murray RM. ACS Synth Biol. 2025 Oct 17;14(10):4122-4126. doi: 10.1021/acssynbio.5c00414. Epub 2025 Sep 25. PubMed 40998411.
Backbone
  Vector backbone: EML002
  Vector type: Bacterial Expression
Growth in bacteria
  Bacterial resistance: Ampicillin and Kanamycin, 100 & 50 μg/mL
  Growth temperature: 37°C
  Growth strain: pir2+
  Copy number: Low Copy
Gene/Insert
  Gene/Insert name: UNS1-P2m-U25m-TurboRFP-t0-UNSX
  Species: Synthetic
  Cloning method: Gibson Cloning
Terms and licenses: Academic/Nonprofit Terms; Industry Terms: Not Available to Industry
Depositor comments: Please visit https://doi.org/10.1101/2025.06.09.658710 for bioRxiv preprint.
How to cite: eOYW020 was a gift from Richard Murray (Addgene plasmid # 238400 ; http://n2t.net/addgene:238400 ; RRID:Addgene_238400)
