[The description below was written by a language model from this plasmid's Addgene catalogue record and pLannotate feature annotations shown in this document.]
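Description:
eOYW020 is a 7,078-nt bacterial expression plasmid built on the EML002 backbone. It carries a constitutive TurboRFP reporter cassette inside a mini-Tn7 transposon. The catalogue entry calls it the strongest constitutive TurboRFP construct in a DNA part library developed for engineering the nematode symbiont Xenorhabdus griffiniae HGB2511. It replicates from an R6K γ origin, which needs the pi initiator protein supplied in trans. This explains the pir-positive propagation strain and the low copy number, and the plasmid would be expected to behave as a suicide vector in hosts lacking pir. A partial ColE1/pUC-type origin fragment is also annotated. An incP oriT with traJ and a traI fragment allows conjugative mobilisation into recipient bacteria when transfer functions are provided by a donor. Selection is by ampicillin (bla, outside the transposon ends) and kanamycin (aph(3')-Ia, between the Tn7 ends).

The insert is named UNS1-P2m-U25m-TurboRFP-t0-UNSX and lies between the Tn7L and Tn7R ends along with the kanamycin marker. In that region the feature table detects a fragment matching the J23119 constitutive promoter and an sTRSV hammerhead ribozyme, which typically acts as an insulator by cleaving the 5' leader. These are followed by a T7 gene 10-type ribosome binding site, the TurboRFP coding sequence and the lambda t0 terminator. The promoter and RBS presumably correspond to the library parts P2m and U25m, though the record does not define those names. The flanking UNS sequences are unique junctions for modular assembly, and the listed cloning method is Gibson. Short integrase, qacE and Tn903 fragments appear to be backbone remnants. No Tn7 transposase genes are annotated, so chromosomal insertion would depend on transposase supplied separately.
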