Features (pLannotate 1.2.2; 20 found; start..end, strand, type, name):
    171..1031    -  CDS            AmpR: β-lactamase; bla; confers resistance to ampicillin, carbenicillin, and related antibiotics
   1032..1136    -  promoter       AmpR promoter: bla
   1210..1375    +  mobile_element Tn7L: mini-Tn7 element (left end of the Tn7 transposon) Tn7
   1505..2320    +  CDS            KanR: aminoglycoside phosphotransferase; aph(3')-Ia; confers resistance to kanamycin in bacteria or G418 (Geneticin®) in eukaryotes
   2461..2607    +  CDS            TRA2_ECOLX (fragment): Protein predicted: Swiss-Prot protein existence level 4. Required for transposition of transposon Tn903. From Escherichia coli.
   2791..3363    -  CDS            int (fragment) (sequence partly withheld): INT2_ECOLX - Protein inferred from homology: Swiss-Prot protein existence level 3. Putative integrase believed to be involved in the insertion of antibiotic resistance genes into plasmids and transposons. From Escherichia coli.
   3612..3701    +  CDS            qacE (fragment): QACE_ECOLX - Protein inferred from homology: Swiss-Prot protein existence level 3. Multidrug exporter. Is implicated for the resistance to bacteriocidal quaternary ammonium compounds. From Escherichia coli.
   3872..3889    +  misc_feature   MCS (fragment): pUC18/19 multiple cloning site
   3889..3966    -  promoter       AmpR promoter (fragment): bla
   4119..4143    +  promoter       J23119(SpeI) promoter (fragment): bacterial promoter (Registry of Standard Biological Parts BBa J23119) modified to end with an SpeI site
   4160..4209    +  misc_RNA       sTRSV HHRz: hammerhead ribozyme from the tobacco ringspot virus satellite RNA (Khvorova et al., 2003)
   4239..4261    +  RBS            RBS: efficient ribosome binding site from bacteriophage T7 gene 10 (Olins and Rangwala, 1989)
   4268..4960    +  CDS            TurboRFP: TurboRFP is a basic (constitutively fluorescent) orange fluorescent protein published in 2007, derived from Entacmaea quadricolor. It has low acid sensitivity.
   4968..5062    +  terminator     lambda t0 terminator: transcription terminator from phage lambda
   5187..5385    +  mobile_element Tn7R (fragment): mini-Tn7 element (right end of the Tn7 transposon) Tn7
   5467..5855    -  rep_origin     R6K γ ori: γ replication origin from E. coli plasmid R6K; requires the R6K initiator protein pi for replication
   5896..5988    -  CDS            traI (fragment): TRAI6_ECOLX - Experimental evidence at protein level: Swiss-Prot protein existence level 1. The initiation process of transfer DNA synthesis requires the interaction of at least three plasmid-specific components (TraH, I, and J) at the transfer origin resulting in the assembly of a specialised nucleoprotein complex - the relaxosome. Site- and strand-specific cleavage at the transfer origin is dependent on TraI and TraJ. From Escherichia coli.
   6026..6397    -  CDS            traJ: oriT-recognizing protein; traJ
   6430..6539    -  oriT           oriT: incP origin of transfer
   6674..7078    -  rep_origin     ori (fragment): high-copy-number ColE1/pMB1/pBR322/pUC origin of replication
>Addgene plasmid #238400 | eOYW020 | addgene full sequence | sequence record 492435 | Addgene NGS Result
GAAGATCCTTTGATCTTTTCTACGGGGTCTGACGCTCAGTGGAACGAAAACTCACGTTAAGGGATTTTGG
TCATGAGATTATCAAAAAGGATCTTCACCTAGATCCTTTTAAATTAAAAATGAAGTTTTAAATCAATCTA
AAGTATATATGAGTAAACTTGGTCTGACAGTTACCAATGCTTAATCAGTGAGGCACCTATCTCAGCGATC
TGTCTATTTCGTTCATCCATAGTTGCCTGACTCCCCGTCGTGTAGATAACTACGATACGGGAGGGCTTAC
CATCTGGCCCCAGTGCTGCAATGATACCGCGAGACCCACGCTCACCGGCTCCAGATTTATCAGCAATAAA
CCAGCCAGCCGGAAGGGCCGAGCGCAGAAGTGGTCCTGCAACTTTATCCGCCTCCATCCAGTCTATTAAT
TGTTGCCGGGAAGCTAGAGTAAGTAGTTCGCCAGTTAATAGTTTGCGCAACGTTGTTGCCATTGCTACAG
GCATCGTGGTGTCACGCTCGTCGTTTGGTATGGCTTCATTCAGCTCCGGTTCCCAACGATCAAGGCGAGT
TACATGATCCCCCATGTTGTGCAAAAAAGCGGTTAGCTCCTTCGGTCCTCCGATCGTTGTCAGAAGTAAG
TTGGCCGCAGTGTTATCACTCATGGTTATGGCAGCACTGCATAATTCTCTTACTGTCATGCCATCCGTAA
GATGCTTTTCTGTGACTGGTGAGTACTCAACCAAGTCATTCTGAGAATAGTGTATGCGGCGACCGAGTTG
CTCTTGCCCGGCGTCAATACGGGATAATACCGCGCCACATAGCAGAACTTTAAAAGTGCTCATCATTGGA
AAACGTTCTTCGGGGCGAAAACTCTCAAGGATCTTACCGCTGTTGAGATCCAGTTCGATGTAACCCACTC
GTGCACCCAACTGATCTTCAGCATCTTTTACTTTCACCAGCGTTTCTGGGTGAGCAAAAACAGGAAGGCA
AAATGCCGCAAAAAAGGGAATAAGGGCGACACGGAAATGTTGAATACTCATACTCTTCCTTTTTCAATAT
TATTGAAGCATTTATCAGGGTTATTGTCTCATGAGCGGATACATATTTGAATGTATTTAGAAAAATAAAC
AAATAGGGGTTCCGCGCACATTTCCCCGAAAAGTGCCACCTGAATTAATTCGAGCTCGCCCAAACATAAC
AGGAAGAAAAATGCCCCGCTGTGGGCGGACAAAATAGTTGGGAACTGGGAGGGGTGGAAATGGAGTTTTT
AAGGATTATTTAGGGAAGAGTGACAAAATAGATGGGAACTGGGTGTAGCGTCGTAAGCTAATACGAAAAT
TAAAAATGACAAAATAGTTTGGAACTAGATTTCACTTATCTGGTTGGCCTGCAGGGGGGGGGGGAAAGCC
AAGTTGTGTCTCAAAATCTCTGATGTTACATTGCACAAGATAAAAATATATCATCATGAACAATAAAACT
GTCTGCTTACATAAACAGTAATACAAGGGGTGTTATGAGCCATATTCAACGGGAAACGTCTTGCTCGAGG
CCGCGATTAAATTCCAACATGGATGCTGATTTATATGGGTATAAATGGGCTCGCGATAATGTCGGGCAAT
CAGGTGCGACAATCTATCGATTGTATGGGAAGCCCGATGCGCCAGAGTTGTTTCTGAAACATGGCAAAGG
TAGCGTTGCCAATGATGTTACAGATGAGATGGTCAGACTAAACTGGCTGACGGAATTTATGCCTCTTCCG
ACCATCAAGCATTTTATCCGTACTCCTGATGATGCATGGTTACTCACCACTGCGATCCCCGGGAAAACAG
CATTCCAGGTATTAGAAGAATATCCTGATTCAGGTGAAAATATTGTTGATGCGCTGGCAGTGTTCCTGCG
CCGGTTGCATTCGATTCCTGTTTGTAATTGTCCTTTTAACAGCGATCGCGTATTTCGTCTCGCTCAGGCG
CAATCACGAATGAATAACGGTTTGGTTGATGCGAGTGATTTTGATGACGAGCGTAATGGCTGGCCTGTTG
AACAAGTCTGGAAAGAAATGCATAAGCTTTTGCCATTCTCACCGGATTCAGTCGTCACTCATGGTGATTT
CTCACTTGATAACCTTATTTTTGACGAGGGGAAATTAATAGGTTGTATTGATGTTGGACGAGTCGGAATC
GCAGACCGATACCAGGATCTTGCCATCCTATGGAACTGCCTCGGTGAGTTTTCTCCTTCATTACAGAAAC
GGCTTTTTCAAAAATATGGTATTGATAATCCTGATATGAATAAATTGCAGTTTCATTTGATGCTCGATGA
GTTTTTCTAATCAGAATTGGTTAATTGGTTGTAACACTGGCAGAGCATTACGCTGACTTGACGGGACGGC
GGCTTTGTTGAATAAATCGAACTTTTGCTGAGTTGAAGGATCAGATCACGCATCTTCCCGACAACGCAGA
CCGTTCCGTGGCAAAGCAAAAGTTCAAAATCACCAACTGGTCCACCTACAACAAAGCTCTCATCAACCGT
GGCTCCCTCACTTTCTGGCTGGATGATGGGGCGATTCAGGCCTGGTATGAGTCAGCAACACCTTCTTCAC
GAGGCAGACCTCAGCGCCCCCCCCCCCCTGCAGGTCGACTAGAGTCGGGGATCCGGTGATTGATTGAGCA
AGCTTTATGCTTGTAAACCGTTTTGTGAAAAAATTTTTAAAATAAAAAAGGGGACCTCTAGGGTCCCCAA
TTAATTAGTAATATAATCTATTAAAGGTCATTCAAAAGGTCATCCACCGGATCAATTCCCCTGCTCGCGC
AGGCTGGGTGCCAAGCTCTCGGGTAACATCAAGGCCCGATCCTTGGAGCCCTTGCCCTCCCGCACGATGA
TCGT
[255 nt withheld, positions 2875-3129]
CGTGGAGACCGAAACCTTGCGCTCGTTCGCCAGCCAGGACAGAAATGCCTCGACTTCGCTGCTGCCCAAG
GTTGCCGGGTGACGCACACCGTGGAAACGGATGAAGGCACGAACCCAGTGGACATAAGCCTGTTCGGTTC
GTAAGCTGTAATGCAAGTAGCGTATGCGCTCACGCAACTGGTCCAGAACCTTGACCGAACGCAGCGGTGG
TAACGGCGCAGTGGCGGTTTTCATGGCTTGTTATGACTGTTTTTTTGGGGTACAGTCTATGCCTCGGGCA
TCCAAGCAGCAAGCGCGTTACGCCGTGGGTCGATGTTTGTGTCTAACAATTCGTTCAAGCCGACGCCGCT
TCGCGGCGCGGCTTAACTCAAGCGTTAGATGCACTAAGCACATAATTGCTCACAGCCAAACTATCAGGTC
AAGTCTGCTTTTATTATTTTTAAGCGTGCATAATAAGCCCTACACAAATTGGGAGATATATCATGAAAGG
CTGGCTTTTTCTTGTTATCGCAATAGTTGGCGAAGTAATCGCAACATCCGCATTAAAATCTAGCGAGGGC
TTTACTAAGCTGATCCGGTGGATGACCTTTTGAATGACCTTTAATAGATTATATTACTAATTAATTGGGG
ACCCTAGAGGTCCCCTTTTTTATTTTAAAAATTTTTTCACAAAACGGTTTACAAGCATAAAGCTTGCTCA
ATCAATCACCGGATCCCGACGGGCCCGGTACCGCGGCCGCGCGAATTCGAGCTCGGTACCATTTATCAGG
GTTATTGTCTCATGAGCGGATACATATTTGAATGTATTTAGAAAAATAAACAAATAGGGGTTCCGCGCAC
ATTTCCCCGAAAAGTGCCACCTGACGTCTAAGAAACCATTATTATCATGACATTAACCTATAAAAATAGG
CGTATCACGAGGCCCTTTCGTCTTCACCTCGAGAACATTACTCGCATCCATTCTCAGGCTGTCTCGTCTC
GTCTCGGAGTTGACGGCTAGCTCAGTCCTAGGTACAGTGCTAGCTACTAGCTGTCACCGGATGTGCTTTC
CGGTCTGATGAGTCCGTGAGGACGAAACAGCCTCTACAAATAATTTTGTTTAAAATAATTTTGTTTAACT
TTAAGAAGGAGATATACAATGAGCGAGCTGATCAAGGAGAACATGCACATGAAGCTGTACATGGAGGGCA
CCGTGAACAACCACCACTTCAAGTGCACATCCGAGGGCGAAGGCAAGCCCTACGAGGGCACCCAGACCAT
GAAGATCAAGGTGGTCGAGGGCGGCCCTCTCCCCTTCGCCTTCGACATCCTGGCTACCAGCTTCATGTAC
GGCAGCAAAGCCTTCATCAACCACACCCAGGGCATCCCCGACTTCTTTAAGCAGTCCTTCCCTGAGGGCT
TCACATGGGAGAGAATCACCACATACGAAGACGGGGGCGTGCTGACCGCTACCCAGGACACCAGCTTCCA
GAACGGCTGCATCATCTACAACGTCAAGATCAACGGGGTGAACTTCCCATCCAACGGCCCTGTGATGCAG
AAGAAAACACGCGGCTGGGAGGCCAACACCGAGATGCTGTACCCCGCTGACGGCGGCCTGAGAGGCCACA
GCCAGATGGCCCTGAAGCTCGTGGGCGGGGGCTACCTGCACTGCTCCTTCAAGACCACATACAGATCCAA
GAAACCCGCTAAGAACCTCAAGATGCCCGGCTTCCACTTCGTGGACCACAGACTGGAAAGAATCAAGGAG
GCCGACAAAGAAACGTACGTCGAGCAGCACGAGATGGCTGTGGCCAAGTACTGCGACCTCCCTAGCAAAC
TGGGGCACAGATGAAGGTGACTCCTGTTGATAGATCCAGTAATGACCTCAGAACTCCATCTGGATTTGTT
CAGAACGCTCGGTTGCCGCCGGGCGTTTTTTATTGGTGAGAATGCTTCCAGGATACATAGATTACCACAA
CTCCGAGCCCTTCCACCCCAAGCTAGCTTGGAGGACAAATCCGCCGCTAGGAGCTTGCGGCCGCCTTAAG
ACGCGTGGATCCCCGGGAATTTCGACCCCACGCCCCTCTTTAATACGACGGGCAATTTGCACTTCAGAAA
ATGAAGAGTTTGCTTTAGCCATAACAAAAGTCCAGTATGCTTTTTCACAGCATAACTGGACTGATTTCAG
TTTACAACTATTCTGTCTAGTTTAAGACTTTATTGTCATAGTTTAGATCTATTTTGTTCAGTTTAAGACT
TTATTGTCCGCCCACACCCGCTTACGCAGGGCATCCATTTATTACTCAACCGTAACCGATTTTGCCAGGT
TACGCGGCTGGTCCTCTAGAATTCCCATGTCAGCCGTTAAGTGTTCCTGTGTCACTCAAAATTGCTTTGA
GAGGCTCTAAGGGCTTCTCAGTGCGTTACATCCCTGGCTTGTTGTCCACAACCGTTAAACCTTAAAAGCT
TTAAAAGCCTTATATATTCTTTTTTTTCTTATAAAACTTAAAACCTTAGAGGCTATTTAAGTTGCTGATT
TATATTAATTTTATTGTTCAAACATGAGAGCTTAGTACGTGAAACATGAGAGCTTAGTACGTTAGCCATG
AGAGCTTAGTACGTTAGCCATGAGGGTTTAGTTCGTTAAACATGAGAGCTTAGTACGTTAAACATGAGAG
CTTAGTACGTGAAACATGAGAGCTTAGTACGTACTATCAACAGGTTGAACTGCTGATCTTCAGATCCTCT
ACGCCGGACGCATCGTGGCCGGATCGGGGGGGGGGGGCGCTCGGTCTTGCCTTGCTCGTCGGTGATGTAC
TTCACCAGCTCCGCGAAGTCGCTCTTCTTGATGGAGCGCATGGGGACGTGCTTGGCAATCACGCGCACCC
CCCGGCCGTTTTAGCGGCTAAAAAAGTCATGGCTCTGCCCTCGGGCGGACCACGCCCATCATGACCTTGC
CAAGCTCGTCCTGCTTCTCTTCGATCTTCGCCAGCAGGGCGAGGATCGTGGCATCACCGAACCGCGCCGT
GCGCGGGTCGTCGGTGAGCCAGAGTTTCAGCAGGCCGCCCAGGCGGCCCAGGTCGCCATTGATGCGGGCC
AGCTCGCGGACGTGCTCATAGTCCACGACGCCCGTGATTTTGTAGCCCTGGCCGACGGCCAGCAGGTAGG
CCGACAGGCTCATGCCGGCCGCCGCCGCCTTTTCCTCAATCGCTCTTCGTTCGTCTGGAAGGCAGTACAC
CTTGATAGGTGGGCTGCCCTTCCTGGTTGGCTTGGTTTCATCAGCCATCCGCTTGCCCTCATCTGTTACG
CCGGCGGTAGCCGGCCAGCCTCGCAGAGCAGGATTCCCGTTGAGCACCGCCAGGTGCGAATAAGGGACAG
TGAAGAAGGAACACCCGCTCGCGGGTGGGCCTACTTCACCTATCCTGCCCGGCTGACGCCGTTGGATACA
CCAAGGAAAGTCTACACGAACCCTTTGGCAAAATCCTGTATATCGTGCGAAAAAGGATGGATATACCGAA
AAAATCGCTATAATGACCCCGAAGCAGGGTTATGCAGCGGAAAAGCGCTTTCTCATAGCTCACGCTGTAG
GTATCTCAGTTCGGTGTAGGTCGTTCGCTCCAAGCTGGGCTGTGTGCACGAACCCCCCGTTCAGCCCGAC
CGCTGCGCCTTATCCGGTAACTATCGTCTTGAGTCCAACCCGGTAAGACACGACTTATCGCCACTGGCAG
CAGCCACTGGTAACAGGATTAGCAGAGCGAGGTATGTAGGCGGTGCTACAGAGTTCTTGAAGTGGTGGCC
TAACTACGGCTACACTAGAAGAACAGTATTTGGTATCTGCGCTCTGCTGAAGCCAGTTACCTTCGGAAAA
AGAGTTGGTAGCTCTTGATCCGGCAAACAAACCACCGCTGGTAGCGGTGGTTTTTTTGTTTGCAAGCAGC
AGATTACGCGCAGAAAAAAAGGATCTCAA
